>Addgene plasmid #45755 | GRK2 S670A | addgene partial sequence | sequence record 65178 | SV40pA-R 5'-GAAATTTGTGATGCTATTGC-3'
GGGGTGGGCGAAGAACTCCAGCATGAGATCCCCGCGCTGGAGGATCATCCAGCCGGCGTCCCGGAAAACG
ATTCCGAAGCCCAACCTTTCATAGAAGGCGGCGGTGGAATCGAAATCTCGTGATGGCAGGTTGGGCGTCG
CTTGGTCGGTCATTTCGAACCCCAGAGTCCCGCTCAGAAGAACTCGTCAAGAAGGCGATAGAAGGCGATG
CGCTGCGAATCGGGAGCGGCGATACCGTAAAGCACGAGGAAGCGGTCAGCCCATTCGCCGCCAAGCTCTT
CAGCAATATCACGGGTAGCCAACGCTATGTCCTGATAGCGGTCCGCCACACCCAGCCGGCCACAGTCGAT
GAATCCAGAAAAGCGGCCATTTTCCACCATGATATTCGGCAAGCAGGCATCGCCATGGGTCACGACGAGA
TCCTCGCCGTCGGGCATGCGCGCCTTGAGCCTGGCGAACAGTTCGGCTGGCGCGAGCCCCTGATGCTCTT
CGTCCAGATCATCCTGATCGACAAGACCGGCTTCCATCCGAGTACGTGCTCGCTCGATGCGATGTTTCGC
TTGGTGGTCGAATGGGCAGGTAGCCGGATCAAGCGTATGCAGCCGCCGCATTGCATCAGCCATGATGGAT
ACTTTCTCGGCAGGAGCAAGGTGAGATGACAGGAGATCCTGCCCCGGCACTTCGCCCAATAGCAGCCAGT
CCCTTCCCGCTTCAGTGACAACGTCGAGCACAGCTGCGCAAGGAACGCCCGTCGTGGCCAGCCACGATAG
CCGCGCTGCCTCGTCCTGCAGTTCATTCAGGGCACCGGACAGGTCGGTCTTGACA
