>Addgene plasmid #45755 | GRK2 S670A | addgene partial sequence | sequence record 65506 | BGH-Rev 5'-TAGAAGGCACAGTCGAGG-3'
GGGCCCTCTAGAGGATCCTCAGAGGCCGTTGGCACTGCCGCGCTGGATCAGTGGCACCTTGCTCAGCTCC
ACGACGGGGGCGCGCGGCTTGTTCTTCATCTTGGGCCCCCGCTGCACTAGCTGCTGGGCCTCGCGGTAGG
CGTCTCGAAGCTCCTTCTTCCACTGCACCAGCTCTGGGTCACTATCGCACTGCAGGACAAACTGCTTGCC
ACCTCGGATCTTGAGGAGGAGGCACTTTCGCTCCTTGATCTGCGTCTCCTCCACCGACTGGATCTCCTCC
ATGGTCAGCAGGCTCTGCGGGGCCTCGCCCTCGCCCCGCCACTCGAGCCGGTTAGGGAACAGGTAGAAGT
ACCGCCGCTGCCACTGGGTCAGGAAGGGGTTGCCCATCTTGGACATGTAGCCATGCATGATGCAGTCCTT
GCCCAGGGCGTAGTCTTCCTCGTGGCCCAACTGCTTGTTTTTGGTTTTCTTGCGGGCCTCCAGCCGGTCC
GTCTCAGCATTGATGGTGTCAAAGACAGTCTCTGCTACCTCCTGCTGCCACCGCTCCGAGATGGTCAGGG
GGAAGTTGCGGTAGAGCTCCTGGTCACTGTCCAGTAGCTTGATTCCTTTTGTGTCCTCCTCATCGAAGGA
GCCAATGTCAAAGGCGTCGGCTGCATTCACCTCCCCTCGTGGGGGGATCAACGGGGGAGGGTACTTTTGT
AAAAAGACCATCTGCCAGTCCAGGGAACGGAAGAAGGGGCTCTCCTTCACCTCCTGGGCCCCTCGGCCCA
GGCAGCCTAGCCTCCGATTGACATCCCTCTGCAGCAGCCCCTCCAGCAAGGAGCGGAGCTC
