[The description below was written by a language model from this plasmid's Addgene catalogue record.]
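Description:
GRK2 S670A is a mammalian expression plasmid built on the pcDNA3 backbone, carrying a bovine (B. taurus) cDNA for G protein-coupled receptor kinase 2 (GRK2, also known as beta adrenergic receptor kinase 1 or ADRBK1). The insert of about 2.3 kb sits between EcoRI (5′) and BamHI (3′) sites, both of which were preserved, giving a total construct of roughly 7 kb. Transcription is driven by the strong constitutive CMV promoter. The use of a BGH reverse sequencing primer is consistent with the bovine growth hormone polyadenylation signal that normally lies downstream of the pcDNA3 cloning site. The plasmid is propagated in E. coli under ampicillin selection. A neomycin resistance marker allows G418 selection of stably transfected mammalian cells. The record lists the copy number as unknown, and it mentions no epitope tags or reporter fusions.

The defining feature is the S670A point mutation, which replaces serine 670 in the C-terminal region of the kinase with a non-phosphorylatable alanine. The associated publication concerns feedback inhibition of GRK2 activity by extracellular signal-regulated kinases. This suggests that the mutant serves as a phosphorylation-deficient control, compared with wild-type GRK2, to test how ERK-dependent modification affects kinase function, although the record does not spell out this use. The depositor notes that quality-control sequencing found an additional V661G substitution, which is reported not to affect plasmid function. No feature table was supplied, so details beyond the catalogue fields cannot be confirmed.
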