Addgene plasmid #45755: GRK2 S670A
Depositing lab: Robert Lefkowitz. Publication: Feedback inhibition of G protein-coupled receptor kinase 2 (GRK2) activity by extracellular signal-regulated kinases. Pitcher JA, Tesmer JJ, Freeman JL, Capel WD, Stone WC, Lefkowitz RJ. J Biol Chem. 1999 Dec 3. 274(49):34531-4. 10.1074/jbc.274.49.34531 PubMed 10574913.
Backbone
  Vector backbone: pcDNA3
  Backbone size w/o insert (bp): 4754
  Total vector size (bp): 7000
  Vector type: Mammalian Expression
  Selectable markers: Neomycin (select with G418)
Growth in bacteria
  Bacterial resistance: Ampicillin, 100 μg/mL
  Growth temperature: 37°C
  Growth strain: DH5alpha
  Copy number: Unknown
Gene/Insert
  Gene/Insert name: GRK2 S670A (alt names: GRK2; beta adrenergic receptor kinase 1; ADRBK1)
  Species: B. taurus (bovine)
  Insert size (bp): 2300
  Mutation: S670A
  Entrez Gene: GRK2 (a.k.a. ADRBK1)
  Promoter: CMV
  Cloning method: Restriction Enzyme; 5′ cloning site EcoRI (not destroyed); 3′ cloning site BamHI (not destroyed)
  Sequencing primers: 5′ CMV-F; 3′ BGH-Rev
Terms and licenses: Academic/Nonprofit Terms; Industry Terms: Not Available to Industry
Depositor comments: The additional V661G mutation in the Addgene QC sequence does not affect plasmid function.
How to cite: GRK2 S670A was a gift from Robert Lefkowitz (Addgene plasmid # 45755 ; http://n2t.net/addgene:45755 ; RRID:Addgene_45755)
